Addgene plasmid #104429: pKL05
Purpose: super Ecliptic pHluorin in yeast expression vector
Depositing lab: Joel Kralj. Depositing organization: University of Colorado, Boulder. Publication: Live Cell Imaging Reveals pH Oscillations in Saccharomyces cerevisiae During Metabolic Transitions. Dodd BJT, Kralj JM. Sci Rep. 2017 Oct 24;7(1):13922. doi: 10.1038/s41598-017-14382-0. PubMed 29066766.
Backbone
  Vector backbone: p416
  Backbone size w/o insert (bp): 6500
  Total vector size (bp): 746
  Vector type: Yeast Expression
  Selectable markers: LEU2
Growth in bacteria
  Bacterial resistance: Ampicillin, 100 μg/mL
  Growth temperature: 37°C
  Growth strain: DH5alpha
  Copy number: High Copy
Gene/Insert
  Gene/Insert name: Super Ecliptic pHluorin (alt name: SEP)
  Species: Synthetic
  Insert size (bp): 750
  Promoter: Tef1
  Cloning method: Gibson Cloning
  Sequencing primers: 5′ CTCTTTCGATGACCTCCCATTG; 3′ CTTCAGGTTGTCTAACTCCTTCC
Resource information
  A portion of this plasmid was derived from a plasmid made by: Ordered as gBlock from IDT
Terms and licenses: Academic/Nonprofit Terms; Industry Terms: Not Available to Industry
How to cite: pKL05 was a gift from Joel Kralj (Addgene plasmid # 104429 ; http://n2t.net/addgene:104429 ; RRID:Addgene_104429)
