[The description below was written by a language model from this plasmid's Addgene catalogue record and pLannotate feature annotations shown in this document.]
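Description:
pKL05 is a yeast expression plasmid carrying super ecliptic pHluorin (SEP), a pH-sensitive GFP variant derived from the Aequorea victoria protein, for fluorescence-based pH reporting in Saccharomyces cerevisiae. It is a yeast–E. coli shuttle vector. In bacteria it replicates from a high-copy ColE1/pUC-type origin and is selected with ampicillin through the bla gene. In yeast a CEN6/ARS element gives stable, low-copy centromeric maintenance, and a LEU2 cassette with its own promoter complements leucine auxotrophy. An f1 origin, flanking T3 and T7 promoters, and lac/lacZα remnants are carried over from the pBluescript-type scaffold on which this vector family is built.

The expression cassette places the roughly 0.7 kb SEP coding sequence, which was synthesised and inserted by Gibson assembly, downstream of the constitutive S. cerevisiae TEF1 promoter and upstream of the CYC1 terminator. A very short fragment annotated as GAP (TDH3) promoter lies immediately before the start of the reading frame and is probably just junction sequence. No tags or targeting signals are annotated, so the reporter appears to be expressed as a free protein. SEP fluorescence falls as the surrounding pH drops, and the associated publication concerns live-cell imaging of pH oscillations in yeast during metabolic transitions.

The catalogue fields contain some inconsistencies. The backbone is listed as p416, a name normally associated with a URA3 marker, whereas both the marker field and the sequenced features show LEU2. The listed total vector size also conflicts with the 7,340 nt full sequence record, which fits the stated backbone and insert sizes.
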