Features (pLannotate 1.2.2; 24 found; start..end, strand, type, name):
     71..574     -  misc_feature   CEN/ARS: S. cerevisiae CEN6 centromere fused to an autonomously replicating sequence
    611..715     +  promoter       AmpR promoter: bla
    716..1576    +  CDS            AmpR: β-lactamase; bla; confers resistance to ampicillin, carbenicillin, and related antibiotics
   1747..2335    +  rep_origin     ori: high-copy-number ColE1/pMB1/pBR322/pUC origin of replication
   2518..2610    +  CDS            lacI (fragment): lac repressor; lacI; The lac repressor binds to the lac operator to inhibit transcription in E. coli. This inhibition can be relieved by adding lactose or isopropyl-β-D-thiogalactopyranoside (IPTG).
   2623..2644    +  protein_bind   CAP binding site: CAP binding activates transcription in the presence of cAMP. E. coli catabolite activator protein
   2659..2689    +  promoter       lac promoter: promoter for the E. coli lac operon
   2697..2713    +  protein_bind   lac operator: The lac repressor binds to the lac operator to inhibit transcription in E. coli. This inhibition can be relieved by adding lactose or isopropyl-β-D-thiogalactopyranoside (IPTG). lac repressor encoded by lacI
   2758..2776    +  promoter       T3 promoter: promoter for bacteriophage T3 RNA polymerase
   2794..3192    +  promoter       TEF1 promoter: S. cerevisiae TEF1; promoter for EF-1α
   3203..3227    +  promoter       GAP promoter (fragment): S. cerevisiae TDH3; promoter for glyceraldehyde-3-phosphate dehydrogenase
   3227..3940    +  CDS            pHluorin, ecliptic: pHluorin, ecliptic is a multistate long stokes shift fluorescent protein published in 1998, derived from Aequorea victoria.
   3943..3963    +  misc_feature   MCS (fragment): pBluescript multiple cloning site
   3969..4216    +  terminator     CYC1 terminator: S. cerevisiae CYC1; transcription terminator for CYC1
   4235..4253    -  promoter       T7 promoter: promoter for bacteriophage T7 RNA polymerase
   4261..4416    +  CDS            lacZα (fragment): LacZα fragment of β-galactosidase; lacZ fragment
   4420..4848    +  rep_origin     f1 ori (sequence partly withheld): f1 bacteriophage origin of replication; arrow indicates direction of (+) strand synthesis
   4876..4928    -  misc_feature   bom (fragment): basis of mobility region from pBR322
   4959..5036    +  CDS            YO192_YEAST (fragment): Experimental evidence at protein level: Swiss-Prot protein existence level 1. From Saccharomyces cerevisiae (strain ATCC 204508 / S288c) (Baker's yeast).
   5176..5583    +  promoter       LEU2 promoter: S. cerevisiae LEU2
   5584..6678    +  CDS            LEU2: 3-isopropylmalate dehydrogenase, required for leucine biosynthesis; S. cerevisiae LEU2; yeast auxotrophic marker
   7040..7156    -  CDS            NFS1 (fragment): NFS1_YEAST - Also known as SPL1 From Saccharomyces cerevisiae (strain ATCC 204508 / S288c) (Baker's yeast).
   7155..7205    -  misc_feature   bom (fragment): basis of mobility region from pBR322
   7307..2       -  CDS            rop (fragment) (across the origin): Rop protein, which maintains plasmids at low copy number; rop
>Addgene plasmid #104429 | pKL05 | addgene full sequence | sequence record 247762 | Addgene NGS Result
AGACGAAAGGGCCTCGTGATACGCCTATTTTTATAGGTTAATGTCATGATAATAATGGTTTCTTAGGACG
GATCGCTTGCCTGTAACTTACACGCGCCTCGTATCTTTTAATGATGGAATAATTTGGGAATTTACTCTGT
GTTTATTTATTTTTATGTTTTGTATTTGGATTTTAGAAAGTAAATAAAGAAGGTAGAAGAGTTACGGAAT
GAAGAAAAAAAAATAAACAAAGGTTTAAAAAATTTCAACAAAAAGCGTACTTTACATATATATTTATTAG
ACAAGAAAAGCAGATTAAATAGATATACATTCGATTAACGATAAGTAAAATGTAAAATCACAGGATTTTC
GTGTGTGGTCTTCTACACAGACAAGATGAAACAATTCGGCATTAATACCTGAGAGCAGGAAGAGCAAGAT
AAAAGGTAGTATTTGTTGGCGATCCCCCTAGAGTCTTTTACATCTTCGGAAAACAAAAACTATTTTTTCT
TTAATTTCTTTTTTTACTTTCTATTTTTAATTTATATATTTATATTAAAAAATTTAAATTATAATTATTT
TTATAGCACGTGATGAAAAGGACCCAGGTGGCACTTTTCGGGGAAATGTGCGCGGAACCCCTATTTGTTT
ATTTTTCTAAATACATTCAAATATGTATCCGCTCATGAGACAATAACCCTGATAAATGCTTCAATAATAT
TGAAAAAGGAAGAGTATGAGTATTCAACATTTCCGTGTCGCCCTTATTCCCTTTTTTGCGGCATTTTGCC
TTCCTGTTTTTGCTCACCCAGAAACGCTGGTGAAAGTAAAAGATGCTGAAGATCAGTTGGGTGCACGAGT
GGGTTACATCGAACTGGATCTCAACAGCGGTAAGATCCTTGAGAGTTTTCGCCCCGAAGAACGTTTTCCA
ATGATGAGCACTTTTAAAGTTCTGCTATGTGGCGCGGTATTATCCCGTATTGACGCCGGGCAAGAGCAAC
TCGGTCGCCGCATACACTATTCTCAGAATGACTTGGTTGAGTACTCACCAGTCACAGAAAAGCATCTTAC
GGATGGCATGACAGTAAGAGAATTATGCAGTGCTGCCATAACCATGAGTGATAACACTGCGGCCAACTTA
CTTCTGACAACGATCGGAGGACCGAAGGAGCTAACCGCTTTTTTGCACAACATGGGGGATCATGTAACTC
GCCTTGATCGTTGGGAACCGGAGCTGAATGAAGCCATACCAAACGACGAGCGTGACACCACGATGCCTGT
AGCAATGGCAACAACGTTGCGCAAACTATTAACTGGCGAACTACTTACTCTAGCTTCCCGGCAACAATTA
ATAGACTGGATGGAGGCGGATAAAGTTGCAGGACCACTTCTGCGCTCGGCCCTTCCGGCTGGCTGGTTTA
TTGCTGATAAATCTGGAGCCGGTGAGCGTGGGTCTCGCGGTATCATTGCAGCACTGGGGCCAGATGGTAA
GCCCTCCCGTATCGTAGTTATCTACACGACGGGGAGTCAGGCAACTATGGATGAACGAAATAGACAGATC
GCTGAGATAGGTGCCTCACTGATTAAGCATTGGTAACTGTCAGACCAAGTTTACTCATATATACTTTAGA
TTGATTTAAAACTTCATTTTTAATTTAAAAGGATCTAGGTGAAGATCCTTTTTGATAATCTCATGACCAA
AATCCCTTAACGTGAGTTTTCGTTCCACTGAGCGTCAGACCCCGTAGAAAAGATCAAAGGATCTTCTTGA
GATCCTTTTTTTCTGCGCGTAATCTGCTGCTTGCAAACAAAAAAACCACCGCTACCAGCGGTGGTTTGTT
TGCCGGATCAAGAGCTACCAACTCTTTTTCCGAAGGTAACTGGCTTCAGCAGAGCGCAGATACCAAATAC
TGTTCTTCTAGTGTAGCCGTAGTTAGGCCACCACTTCAAGAACTCTGTAGCACCGCCTACATACCTCGCT
CTGCTAATCCTGTTACCAGTGGCTGCTGCCAGTGGCGATAAGTCGTGTCTTACCGGGTTGGACTCAAGAC
GATAGTTACCGGATAAGGCGCAGCGGTCGGGCTGAACGGGGGGTTCGTGCACACAGCCCAGCTTGGAGCG
AACGACCTACACCGAACTGAGATACCTACAGCGTGAGCTATGAGAAAGCGCCACGCTTCCCGAAGGGAGA
AAGGCGGACAGGTATCCGGTAAGCGGCAGGGTCGGAACAGGAGAGCGCACGAGGGAGCTTCCAGGGGGAA
ACGCCTGGTATCTTTATAGTCCTGTCGGGTTTCGCCACCTCTGACTTGAGCGTCGATTTTTGTGATGCTC
GTCAGGGGGGCGGAGCCTATGGAAAAACGCCAGCAACGCGGCCTTTTTACGGTTCCTGGCCTTTTGCTGG
CCTTTTGCTCACATGTTCTTTCCTGCGTTATCCCCTGATTCTGTGGATAACCGTATTACCGCCTTTGAGT
GAGCTGATACCGCTCGCCGCAGCCGAACGACCGAGCGCAGCGAGTCAGTGAGCGAGGAAGCGGAAGAGCG
CCCAATACGCAAACCGCCTCTCCCCGCGCGTTGGCCGATTCATTAATGCAGCTGGCACGACAGGTTTCCC
GACTGGAAAGCGGGCAGTGAGCGCAACGCAATTAATGTGAGTTAGCTCACTCATTAGGCACCCCAGGCTT
TACACTTTATGCTTCCGGCTCGTATGTTGTGTGGAATTGTGAGCGGATAACAATTTCACACAGGAAACAG
CTATGACCATGATTACGCCAAGCGCGCAATTAACCCTCACTAAAGGGAACAAAAGCTGGAGCTCATAGCT
TCAAAATGTTTCTACTCCTTTTTTACTCTTCCAGATTTTCTCGGACTCCGCGCATCGCCGTACCACTTCA
AAACACCCAAGCACAGCATACTAAATTTCCCCTCTTTCTTCCTCTAGGGTGTCGTTAATTACCCGTACTA
AAGGTTTGGAAAAGAAAAAAGAGACCGCCTCGTTTCTTTTTCTTCGTCGAAAAAGGCAATAAAAATTTTT
ATCACGTTTCTTTTTCTTGAAAATTTTTTTTTTGATTTTTTTCTCTTTCGATGACCTCCCATTGATATTT
AAGTTAATAAACGGTCTTCAATTTCTCAAGTTTCAGTTTCATTTTTCTTGTTCTATTACAACTTTTTTTA
CTTCTTGCTCATTAGAAAGAAAGCATAGCAATCTAATCTAAGTTTTCTAGAGTAAAACACCAAGAACTTA
GTTTCGATGTCTAAGGGCGAGGAACTGTTCACTGGTGTGGTTCCAATCCTGGTTGAGCTGGACGGCGATG
TAAACGGTCACAAGTTCAGCGTTAGCGGCGAAGGTGAGGGCGACGCTACCTACGGTAAACTGACTCTGAA
GTTCATCTGCACCACCGGTAAACTGCCTGTTCCGTGGCCAACTCTGGTCACCACCTTCAGCTACGGTGTT
CAGTGTCTGACCCGCTACCCTGATCACATGAAACGCCATGACTTCTTCAAAAGCGCGATGCCGGAAGGCT
ATGTTCAAGAACGTACCATCTTTTTCAAGGATGACGGCAATTATAAAACTCGTGCCGAAGTAAAGTTCGA
AGGCGACACCCTGGTTAACCGTATTGAACTGAAAGGTATTGATTTCAAAGAAGATGGTAACATTCTGGGT
CACAAACTGGAATATAACTACAACGACCACCAGGTTTACATCATGGCGGATAAACAGAAAAACGGCATCA
AAGCTAACTTCAAAATCCGTCATAACATCGAAGACGGCGGTGTGCAGCTGGCTGACCACTACCAGCAGAA
CACCCCGATCGGTGATGGTCCGGTTCTGCTGCCGGATAATCACTACCTGTTCACCACGTCTACTCTGTCC
AAAGACCCGAACGAAAAACGTGATCACATGGTCCTGCTGGAATTCGTTACTGCAGCAGGTATCACCCACG
GCATGGATGAACTGTACAAGTGAAGCTTATCGATACCGTCGACTCGAGTCATGTAATTAGTTATGTCACG
CTTACATTCACGCCCTCCCCCCACATCCGCTCTAACCGAAAAGGAAGGAGTTAGACAACCTGAAGTCTAG
GTCCCTATTTATTTTTTTATAGTTATGTTAGTATTAAGAACGTTATTTATATTTCAAATTTTTCTTTTTT
TTCTGTACAGACGCGTGTACGCATGTAACATTATACTGAAAACCTTGCTTGAGAAGGTTTTGGGACGCTC
GAAGGCTTTAATTTGCGGCCGGTACCCAATTCGCCCTATAGTGAGTCGTATTACGCGCGCTCACTGGCCG
TCGTTTTACAACGTCGTGACTGGGAAAACCCTGGCGTTACCCAACTTAATCGCCTTGCAGCACATCCCCC
TTTCGCCAGCTGGCGTAATAGCGAAGAGGCCCGCACCGATCGCCCTTCCCAACAGTTGCGCAGCCTGAAT
GGCGAATGG
[124 nt withheld, positions 4420-4543]
C
[91 nt withheld, positions 4545-4635]
A
[49 nt withheld, positions 4637-4685]
CCTTTGACGTTGGAGTCCACGTTCTTT
[37 nt withheld, positions 4713-4749]
ACCCTATCTCGGTCTATTCTTTTGATTTATAAGGGATTTTGCCGATTTCGGCCTATTGGTTAAAAAATGA
GCTGATTTAACAAAAATTTAACGCGAATTTTAACAAAATATTAACGCTTACAATTTCCTGATGCGGTATT
TTCTCCTTACGCATCTGTGCGGTATTTCACACCGCATATCGACCGGTCGAGGAGAACTTCTAGTATATCT
ACATACCTAATATTATTGCCTTATTAAAAATGGAATCCCAACAATTACATCAAAATCCACATTCTCTTCA
AAATCAATTGTCCTGTACTTCCTTGTTCATGTGTGTTCAAAAACGTTATATTTATAGGATAATTATACTC
TATTTCTCAACAAGTAATTGGTTGTTTGGCCGAGCGGTCTAAGGCGCCTGATTCAAGAAATATCTTGACC
GCAGTTAACTGTGGGAATACTCAGGTATCGTAAGATGCAAGAGTTCGAATCTCTTAGCAACCATTATTTT
TTTCCTCAACATAACGAGAACACACAGGGGCGCTATCGCACAGAATCAAATTCGATGACTGGAAATTTTT
TGTTAATTTCAGAGGTCGCCTGACGCATATACCTTTTTCAACTGAAAAATTGGGAGAAAAAGGAAAGGTG
AGAGCGCCGGAACCGGCTTTTCATATAGAATAGAGAAGCGTTCATGACTAAATGCTTGCATCACAATACT
TGAAGTTGACAATATTATTTAAGGACCTATTGTTTTTTCCAATAGGTGGTTAGCAATCGTCTTACTTTCT
AACTTTTCTTACCTTTTACATTTCAGCAATATATATATATATATTTCAAGGATATACCATTCTAATGTCT
GCCCCTAAGAAGATCGTCGTTTTGCCAGGTGACCACGTTGGTCAAGAAATCACAGCCGAAGCCATTAAGG
TTCTTAAAGCTATTTCTGATGTTCGTTCCAATGTCAAGTTCGATTTCGAAAATCATTTAATTGGTGGTGC
TGCTATCGATGCTACAGGTGTTCCACTTCCAGATGAGGCGCTGGAAGCCTCCAAGAAGGCTGATGCCGTT
TTGTTAGGTGCTGTGGGTGGTCCTAAATGGGGTACCGGTAGTGTTAGACCTGAACAAGGTTTACTAAAAA
TCCGTAAAGAACTTCAATTGTACGCCAACTTAAGACCATGTAACTTTGCATCCGACTCTCTTTTAGACTT
ATCTCCAATCAAGCCACAATTTGCTAAAGGTACTGACTTCGTTGTTGTCAGAGAATTAGTGGGAGGTATT
TACTTTGGTAAGAGAAAGGAAGACGATGGTGATGGTGTCGCTTGGGATAGTGAACAATACACCGTTCCAG
AAGTGCAAAGAATCACAAGAATGGCCGCTTTCATGGCCCTACAACATGAGCCACCATTGCCTATTTGGTC
CTTGGATAAAGCTAATGTTTTGGCCTCTTCAAGATTATGGAGAAAAACTGTGGAGGAAACCATCAAGAAC
GAATTCCCTACATTGAAGGTTCAACATCAATTGATTGATTCTGCCGCCATGATCCTAGTTAAGAACCCAA
CCCACCTAAATGGTATTATAATCACCAGCAACATGTTTGGTGATATCATCTCCGATGAAGCCTCCGTTAT
CCCAGGTTCCTTGGGTTTGTTGCCATCTGCGTCCTTGGCCTCTTTGCCAGACAAGAACACCGCATTTGGT
TTGTACGAACCATGCCACGGTTCTGCTCCAGATTTGCCAAAGAATAAGGTCAACCCTATCGCCACTATCT
TGTCTGCTGCAATGATGTTGAAATTGTCATTGAACTTGCCTGAAGAAGGTAAGGCCATTGAAGATGCAGT
TAAAAAGGTTTTGGATGCAGGTATCAGAACTGGTGATTTAGGTGGTTCCAACAGTACCACCGAAGTCGGT
GATGCTGTCGCCGAAGAAGTTAAGAAAATCCTTGCTTAAAAAGATTCTCTTTTTTTATGATATTTGTACA
TAAACTTTATAAATGAAATTCATAATAGAAACGACACGAAATTACAAAATGGAATATGTTCATAGGGTAG
ACGAAACTATATACGCAATCTACATACATTTATCAAGAAGGAGAAAAAGGAGGATGTAAAGGAATACAGG
TAAGCAAATTGATACTAATGGCTCAACGTGATAAGGAAAAAGAATTGCACTTTAACATTAATATTGACAA
GGAGGAGGGCACCACACAAAAAGTTAGGTGTAACAGAAAATCATGAAACTATGATTCCTAATTTATATAT
TGGAGGATTTTCTCTAAAAAAAAAAAAATACAACAAATAAAAAACACTCAATGACCTGACCATTTGATGG
AGTTTAAGTCAATACCTTCTTGAACCATTTCCCATAATGGTGAAAGTTCCCTCAAGAATTTTACTCTGTC
AGAAACGGCCTTAACGACGTAGTCGATATGGTGCACTCTCAGTACAATCTGCTCTGATGCCGCATAGTTA
AGCCAGCCCCGACACCCGCCAACACCCGCTGACGCGCCCTGACGGGCTTGTCTGCTCCCGGCATCCGCTT
ACAGACAAGCTGTGACCGTCTCCGGGAGCTGCATGTGTCAGAGGTTTTCACCGTCATCACCGAAACGCGC
G
